>Addgene plasmid #106816 | gh163 | addgene full sequence | sequence record 225628 | Addgene NGS Result
GAGGGCCTATTTCCCATGATTCCTTCATATTTGCATATACGATACAAGGCTGTTAGAGAGATAATTGGAA
TTAATTTGACTGTAAACACAAAGATATTAGTACAAAATACGTGACGTAGAAAGTAATAATTTCTTGGGTA
GTTTGCAGTTTTAAAATTATGTTTTAAAATGGACTATCATATGCTTACCGTAACTTGAAAGTATTTCGAT
TTCTTGGCTTTATATATCTTGTGGAAAGGACGAAACACCGCTGCGTGCAAAACACACAAGTTTTAGAGCT
AGAAATAGCAAGTTAAAATAAGGCTAGTCCGTTATCAACTTGAAAAAGTGGCACCGAGTCGGTGCTTTTT
TGTTTTAGAGCTAGAAATAGCAAGTTAAAATAAGGCTAGTCCGTTTTTAGCGCGTGCGCCAATTCTGCAG
ACAAATGGCTCTAGAGGGCCGCAGGAACCCCTAGTGATGGAGTTGGCCACTCCCTCTCTGCGCGCTCGCT
CGCTCACTGAGGCCGGGCGACCAAAGGTCGCCCGACGCCCGGGCTTTGCCCGGGCGGCCTCAGTGAGCGA
GCGAGCGCGCAGCTGCCTGCAGGGGCGCCTGATGCGGTATTTTCTCCTTACGCATCTGTGCGGTATTTCA
CACCGCATA
[95 nt withheld, positions 640-734]
T
[46 nt withheld, positions 736-781]
C
[141 nt withheld, positions 783-923]
CCTTTGACGTTGGAGTCCACGTTCTTT
[37 nt withheld, positions 951-987]
ACTCTATCTCGGGCTATTCTTTTGATTTATAAGGGATTTTGCCGATTTCGGTCTATTGGTTAAAAAATGA
GCTGATTTAACAAAAATTTAACGCGAATTTTAACAAAATATTAACGTTTACAATTTTATGGTGCACTCTC
AGTACAATCTGCTCTGATGCCGCATAGTTAAGCCAGCCCCGACACCCGCCAACACCCGCTGACGCGCCCT
GACGGGCTTGTCTGCTCCCGGCATCCGCTTACAGACAAGCTGTGACCGTCTCCGGGAGCTGCATGTGTCA
GAGGTTTTCACCGTCATCACCGAAACGCGCGAGACGAAAGGGCCTCGTGATACGCCTATTTTTATAGGTT
AATGTCATGATAATAATGGTTTCTTAGACGTCAGGTGGCACTTTTCGGGGAAATGTGCGCGGAACCCCTA
TTTGTTTATTTTTCTAAATACATTCAAATATGTATCCGCTCATGAGACAATAACCCTGATAAATGCTTCA
ATAATATTGAAAAAGGAAGAGTATGAGTATTCAACATTTCCGTGTCGCCCTTATTCCCTTTTTTGCGGCA
TTTTGCCTTCCTGTTTTTGCTCACCCAGAAACGCTGGTGAAAGTAAAAGATGCTGAAGATCAGTTGGGTG
CACGAGTGGGTTACATCGAACTGGATCTCAACAGCGGTAAGATCCTTGAGAGTTTTCGCCCCGAAGAACG
TTTTCCAATGATGAGCACTTTTAAAGTTCTGCTATGTGGCGCGGTATTATCCCGTATTGACGCCGGGCAA
GAGCAACTCGGTCGCCGCATACACTATTCTCAGAATGACTTGGTTGAGTACTCACCAGTCACAGAAAAGC
ATCTTACGGATGGCATGACAGTAAGAGAATTATGCAGTGCTGCCATAACCATGAGTGATAACACTGCGGC
CAACTTACTTCTGACAACGATCGGAGGACCGAAGGAGCTAACCGCTTTTTTGCACAACATGGGGGATCAT
GTAACTCGCCTTGATCGTTGGGAACCGGAGCTGAATGAAGCCATACCAAACGACGAGCGTGACACCACGA
TGCCTGTAGCAATGGCAACAACGTTGCGCAAACTATTAACTGGCGAACTACTTACTCTAGCTTCCCGGCA
ACAATTAATAGACTGGATGGAGGCGGATAAAGTTGCAGGACCACTTCTGCGCTCGGCCCTTCCGGCTGGC
TGGTTTATTGCTGATAAATCTGGAGCCGGTGAGCGTGGAAGCCGCGGTATCATTGCAGCACTGGGGCCAG
ATGGTAAGCCCTCCCGTATCGTAGTTATCTACACGACGGGGAGTCAGGCAACTATGGATGAACGAAATAG
ACAGATCGCTGAGATAGGTGCCTCACTGATTAAGCATTGGTAACTGTCAGACCAAGTTTACTCATATATA
CTTTAGATTGATTTAAAACTTCATTTTTAATTTAAAAGGATCTAGGTGAAGATCCTTTTTGATAATCTCA
TGACCAAAATCCCTTAACGTGAGTTTTCGTTCCACTGAGCGTCAGACCCCGTAGAAAAGATCAAAGGATC
TTCTTGAGATCCTTTTTTTCTGCGCGTAATCTGCTGCTTGCAAACAAAAAAACCACCGCTACCAGCGGTG
GTTTGTTTGCCGGATCAAGAGCTACCAACTCTTTTTCCGAAGGTAACTGGCTTCAGCAGAGCGCAGATAC
CAAATACTGTTCTTCTAGTGTAGCCGTAGTTAGGCCACCACTTCAAGAACTCTGTAGCACCGCCTACATA
CCTCGCTCTGCTAATCCTGTTACCAGTGGCTGCTGCCAGTGGCGATAAGTCGTGTCTTACCGGGTTGGAC
TCAAGACGATAGTTACCGGATAAGGCGCAGCGGTCGGGCTGAACGGGGGGTTCGTGCACACAGCCCAGCT
TGGAGCGAACGACCTACACCGAACTGAGATACCTACAGCGTGAGCTATGAGAAAGCGCCACGCTTCCCGA
AGGGAGAAAGGCGGACAGGTATCCGGTAAGCGGCAGGGTCGGAACAGGAGAGCGCACGAGGGAGCTTCCA
GGGGGAAACGCCTGGTATCTTTATAGTCCTGTCGGGTTTCGCCACCTCTGACTTGAGCGTCGATTTTTGT
GATGCTCGTCAGGGGGGCGGAGCCTATGGAAAAACGCCAGCAACGCGGCCTTTTTACGGTTCCTGGCCTT
TTGCTGGCCTTTTGCTCACATGT
Features (pLannotate 1.2.2; 11 found; start..end, strand, type, name):
      1..241     +  promoter       U6 promoter: RNA polymerase III promoter for human U6 snRNA
    270..345     +  misc_RNA       gRNA scaffold: guide RNA scaffold for the Streptococcus pyogenes CRISPR/Cas9 system
    352..395     +  misc_RNA       gRNA scaffold (fragment): guide RNA scaffold for the Streptococcus pyogenes CRISPR/Cas9 system
    443..583     +  repeat_region  AAV2 ITR: inverted terminal repeat of adeno-associated virus serotype 2 inverted
    588..639     -  misc_feature   bom (fragment): basis of mobility region from pBR322
    658..1113    +  rep_origin     f1 ori (sequence partly withheld): f1 bacteriophage origin of replication; arrow indicates direction of (+) strand synthesis
   1114..1163    -  misc_feature   bom (fragment): basis of mobility region from pBR322
   1265..1300    -  CDS            rop (fragment): Rop protein, which maintains plasmids at low copy number; rop
   1395..1499    +  promoter       AmpR promoter: bla
   1500..2360    +  CDS            AmpR: β-lactamase; bla; confers resistance to ampicillin, carbenicillin, and related antibiotics
   2531..3119    +  rep_origin     ori: high-copy-number ColE1/pMB1/pBR322/pUC origin of replication
