[The description below was written by a language model from this plasmid's Addgene catalogue record and pLannotate feature annotations shown in this document.]
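Description:
gh163 is a small (about 3.2 kb) mammalian expression plasmid built on a pU6 backbone that delivers a single guide RNA against the human gene TMTC4. It belongs to a validated gRNA collection designed for CRISPR/Cas9 targeting of human glycosyltransferase genes. In bacteria it is maintained as a high-copy plasmid through a ColE1/pUC-type origin and selected with ampicillin via the β-lactamase gene under its native promoter. An f1 phage origin is also present, along with short remnants of the pBR322 bom region and rop gene that are fragments carried over from the backbone rather than functional elements.

The payload is a compact RNA polymerase III cassette: the human U6 promoter sits at the start of the sequence, followed by a short gap that corresponds in position to the 20-nucleotide TMTC4 spacer, and then the Streptococcus pyogenes Cas9 gRNA scaffold. The U6 promoter drives high-level transcription of this chimeric guide in mammalian cells. A second, partial copy of the scaffold is annotated just downstream. A single AAV2 inverted terminal repeat follows the cassette; because only one ITR is annotated, the plasmid does not appear to be a complete AAV transfer vector, and the ITR is probably a leftover from the parental construct.

The plasmid encodes no Cas9 and no mammalian selection marker or reporter, so the nuclease must be supplied separately, for example by co-transfection or a Cas9-expressing cell line. Its recorded use is gRNA expression for disrupting TMTC4 in human cells. The cloning sites used to insert the guide are not stated in the record.
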