Addgene plasmid #106816: gh163
Purpose: expression of gRNA targeting TMTC4
Depositing lab: Eric-Paul Bennett. Depositing organization: University of Copenhagen. Publication: A validated gRNA library for CRISPR/Cas9 targeting of the human glycosyltransferase genome. Narimatsu Y, Joshi HJ, Zhang Y, Gomes C, Chen YH, Lorenzetti F, Furukawa S, Schjoldager K, Hansen L, Clausen H, Bennett EP, Wandall HH. Glycobiology. 2018 Jan 5. pii: 4791732. doi: 10.1093/glycob/cwx101. PubMed 29315387.
Backbone
  Vector backbone: pU6
  Vector type: Mammalian Expression
Growth in bacteria
  Bacterial resistance: Ampicillin, 100 μg/mL
  Growth temperature: 37°C
  Growth strain: DH5alpha
  Copy number: High Copy
Gene/Insert
  Gene/Insert name: TMTC4
  gRNA/shRNA sequence: GCTGCGTGCAAAACACACAA
  Species: H. sapiens (human)
  Entrez Gene: TMTC4 (a.k.a. FLJ14624, FLJ22153)
  Cloning method: Restriction Enzyme; 5′ cloning site unknown (unknown if destroyed); 3′ cloning site unknown (unknown if destroyed)
  Sequencing primers: 5′ T7NP
Terms and licenses: Academic/Nonprofit Terms; Industry Terms: Not Available to Industry
How to cite: gh163 was a gift from Eric-Paul Bennett (Addgene plasmid # 106816 ; http://n2t.net/addgene:106816 ; RRID:Addgene_106816)
