>Addgene plasmid #106816 | gh163 | addgene partial sequence | sequence record 221350 | hU6-F 5'-GAGGGCCTATTTCCCATGATT-3'
GGAATTAATTTGACTGTAAACACAAAGATATTAGTACAAAATACGTGACGTAGAAAGTAATAATTTCTTG
GGTAGTTTGCAGTTTTAAAATTATGTTTTAAAATGGACTATCATATGCTTACCGTAACTTGAAAGTATTT
CGATTTCTTGGCTTTATATATCTTGTGGAAAGGACGAAACACCGCTGCGTGCAAAACACACAAGTTTTAG
AGCTAGAAATAGCAAGTTAAAATAAGGCTAGTCCGTTATCAACTTGAAAAAGTGGCACCGAGTCGGTGCT
TTTTTGTTTTAGAGCTAGAAATAGCAAGTTAAAATAAGGCTAGTCCGTTTTTAGCGCGTGCGCCAATTCT
GCAGACAAATGGCTCTAGAGGGCCGCAGGAACCCCTAGTGATGGAGTTGGCCACTCCTCTCTGCGCGCTC
GCTCGCTCACTGAGGCCGGGCGACCAAAGGTCGCCCGACGCCCGGGCTTTGC
